Addgene plasmid #127752: pEYRC-C1A
Purpose: Research the effect of gene orientation of transcription
Depositing lab: Richard Murray. Depositing organization: California Institute of Technology. Publication: Biophysical Constraints Arising from Compositional Context in Synthetic Gene Networks. Yeung E, Dy AJ, Martin KB, Ng AH, Del Vecchio D, Beck JL, Collins JJ, Murray RM. Cell Syst. 2017 Jul 26;5(1):11-24.e12. doi: 10.1016/j.cels.2017.06.001. Epub 2017 Jul 19. PubMed 28734826.
Backbone
  Vector backbone: pBEST
  Vector type: Bacterial Expression, Synthetic Biology
Growth in bacteria
  Bacterial resistance: Ampicillin, 100 μg/mL
  Growth temperature: 30°C
  Growth strain: MGZ1
  Copy number: High Copy
Gene/Insert
  Gene/Insert name: RFP, CFP, Convergent Orientation
  Species: Synthetic
  Cloning method: Gibson Cloning
Terms and licenses: Academic/Nonprofit Terms; Industry Terms: Not Available to Industry
Depositor comments: Genbank Accession No. KX682224 . Can also use growth strains: DH5Z1 or MG1655Z1 . Please note that this plasmid may require a unique bacterial strain, so make sure to confirm that you can also obtain the appropriate growth strain. Please contact us or contact our distributors if you have any questions.
How to cite: pEYRC-C1A was a gift from Richard Murray (Addgene plasmid # 127752 ; http://n2t.net/addgene:127752 ; RRID:Addgene_127752)
