[The description below was written by a language model from this plasmid's Addgene catalogue record and pLannotate feature annotations shown in this document.]
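Description:
pEYRC-C1A is a small (about 3.8 kb) bacterial expression plasmid built on the pBEST backbone for synthetic biology work in E. coli. It replicates from a high-copy ColE1/pUC-type origin and is selected with ampicillin through a β-lactamase gene driven by its native bla promoter. The record lists growth in "Z1"-type strains (MGZ1, with DH5Z1 or MG1655Z1 as alternatives) and cautions that a specific host strain may be needed. This fits the regulatory elements on the plasmid, since neither a tet repressor nor a lac repressor gene is annotated in the feature table and these would presumably have to be supplied by the host.

The payload is a pair of fluorescent reporter genes arranged convergently, so that they are transcribed toward one another. On the forward strand, a PLtetO-1 promoter (a phage lambda PL derivative carrying tet operator sites, annotated here as a fragment) sits upstream of mRFP1, a monomeric red fluorescent protein. On the reverse strand, an enhanced cyan fluorescent protein coding sequence lies downstream of a lac operator, indicating a lac repressor-controlled, IPTG-responsive promoter, although the promoter itself is not annotated by name. No terminators are annotated in the gap between the 3' ends of the two genes, so the table does not show what separates them.

The stated purpose is to study how gene orientation affects transcription. With two independently inducible reporters, expression of each gene can be read out by fluorescence while the neighbouring gene is switched on or off, which reveals how compositional context influences output in synthetic gene networks. The name and insert description suggest it belongs to a set of orientation variants, though the record describes only this convergent version.
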