Features (pLannotate 1.2.2; 7 found; start..end, strand, type, name):
     39..92      +  promoter       PLtetO-1 promoter (fragment): modified phage lambda PL promoter with tet operator sites (Lutz and Bujard, 1997)
    123..800     +  CDS            mRFP1: monomeric derivative of DsRed (Campbell et al., 2002)
   1063..1731    -  CDS            Enhanced Cyan-Emitting GFP: Enhanced Cyan-Emitting GFP is a basic (constitutively fluorescent) cyan fluorescent protein published in 2002, derived from Aequorea victoria.
   1839..1855    -  protein_bind   lac operator: The lac repressor binds to the lac operator to inhibit transcription in E. coli. This inhibition can be relieved by adding lactose or isopropyl-β-D-thiogalactopyranoside (IPTG). lac repressor encoded by lacI
   1976..2564    -  rep_origin     ori: high-copy-number ColE1/pMB1/pBR322/pUC origin of replication
   2735..3595    -  CDS            AmpR: β-lactamase; bla; confers resistance to ampicillin, carbenicillin, and related antibiotics
   3596..3700    -  promoter       AmpR promoter: bla
>Addgene plasmid #127752 | pEYRC-C1A | addgene full sequence | sequence record 258356 | Addgene NGS Result
TGGCGAATCCTCTGACCATTCCATTTCCACTAATCTTATCCCTATCAGTGATAGAGATTGACATCCCTAT
CAGTGATAGAGATACTGAGCACGGATCCCGACTTTAAGAAGGAGATATACATATGGCGAGTAGCGAAGAC
GTTATCAAAGAGTTCATGCGTTTCAAAGTTCGTATGGAAGGTTCCGTTAACGGTCACGAGTTCGAAATCG
AAGGTGAAGGTGAAGGTCGTCCGTACGAAGGTACCCAGACCGCTAAACTGAAAGTTACCAAAGGTGGTCC
GCTGCCGTTCGCTTGGGACATCCTGTCCCCGCAGTTCCAGTACGGTTCCAAAGCTTACGTTAAACACCCG
GCTGACATCCCGGACTACCTGAAACTGTCCTTCCCGGAAGGTTTCAAATGGGAACGTGTTATGAACTTCG
AAGACGGTGGTGTTGTTACCGTTACCCAGGACTCCTCCCTGCAAGACGGTGAGTTCATCTACAAAGTTAA
ACTGCGTGGTACCAACTTCCCGTCCGACGGTCCGGTTATGCAGAAAAAAACCATGGGTTGGGAAGCTTCC
ACCGAACGTATGTACCCGGAAGACGGTGCTCTGAAAGGTGAAATCAAAATGCGTCTGAAACTGAAAGACG
GTGGTCACTACGACGCTGAAGTTAAAACCACCTACATGGCTAAAAAACCGGTTCAGCTGCCGGGTGCTTA
CAAAACCGACATCAAACTGGACATCACCTCCCACAACGAAGACTACACCATCGTTGAACAGTACGAACGT
GCTGAAGGTCGTCACTCCACCGGTGCTTAAGCCAGGTAACGAATGGATCCCAAAGCCCGCCGAAAGGCGG
GCTTTTCTGTTCTTCACCTTAATCCATTATACATAACTCATACATTCCAAACTAATCTAACTTCTTCCAT
CATTAACCACACCTCTCTATCATCACCTATTCCCCTCTATCTCCCTCAAATTCTTTCACATATTATATCC
TAACACTCATACACCCATACACAAATGTCGACTCTCAAGGACAGAAAAGCCCGCCTTTCGGCGGGCTTTG
AGTTCATTAGATCCCGGCGGCGGTCACGAACTCCAGCAGGACCATGTGATCGCGCTTCTCGTTGGGGTCT
TTGCTCAGGGCGGACTGGGTGCTCAGGTAGTGGTTGTCGGGCAGCAGCACGGGGCCGTCGCCGATGGGGG
TGTTCTGCTGGTAGTGGTCGGCGAGCTGCACGCTGCCGTCCTCGATGTTGTGGCGGATCTTGAAGTTGGC
CTTGATGCCGTTCTTCTGCTTGTCGGCGGTGATATAGACGTTGTGGCTGATGTAGTTGTACTCCAGCTTG
TGCCCCAGGATGTTGCCGTCCTCCTTGAAGTCGATGCCCTTCAGCTCGATGCGGTTCACCAGGGTGTCGC
CCTCGAACTTCACCTCGGCGCGGGTCTTGTAGTTGCCGTCGTCCTTGAAGAAGATGGTGCGCTCCTGGAC
GTAGCCTTCGGGCATGGCGGACTTGAAGAAGTCGTGCTGCTTCATGTGGTCGGGGTAGCGGCTGAAGCAC
TGCACGCCCCAGGTCAGGGTGGTCACGAGGGTGGGCCAGGGCACGGGCAGCTTGCCGGTGGTGCAGATGA
ACTTCAGGGTCAGCTTGCCGTAGGTGGCATCGCCCTCGCCCTCGCCGGACACGCTGAACTTGTGGCCGTT
TACGTCGCCGTCCAGCTCGACCAGGATGGGAACAACGCCAGTGAAAAGCTCCATTAGAAAGACTCCTAAG
CATGATTAAGATGTTTCAGTACGAAAATTGCTTTCATTGTTGATCTCCTTTTTAAGTGAACTTGGGCCCG
CTTGCTGTGCTCAGTATCTTGTTATCCGCTCACAATTGAACAGCAATGCTATGTTGTGGGATGAGGTGGA
TTAGTGGGGATAACGCAGGAAAGAACATGTGAGCAAAAGGCCAGCAAAAGGCCAGGAACCGTAAAAAGGC
CGCGTTGCTGGCGTTTTTCCATAGGCTCCGCCCCCCTGACGAGCATCACAAAAATCGACGCTCAAGTCAG
AGGTGGCGAAACCCGACAGGACTATAAAGATACCAGGCGTTTCCCCCTGGAAGCTCCCTCGTGCGCTCTC
CTGTTCCGACCCTGCCGCTTACCGGATACCTGTCCGCCTTTCTCCCTTCGGGAAGCGTGGCGCTTTCTCA
TAGCTCACGCTGTAGGTATCTCAGTTCGGTGTAGGTCGTTCGCTCCAAGCTGGGCTGTGTGCACGAACCC
CCCGTTCAGCCCGACCGCTGCGCCTTATCCGGTAACTATCGTCTTGAGTCCAACCCGGTAAGACACGACT
TATCGCCACTGGCAGCAGCCACTGGTAACAGGATTAGCAGAGCGAGGTATGTAGGCGGTGCTACAGAGTT
CTTGAAGTGGTGGCCTAACTACGGCTACACTAGAAGAACAGTATTTGGTATCTGCGCTCTGCTGAAGCCA
GTTACCTTCGGAAAAAGAGTTGGTAGCTCTTGATCCGGCAAACAAACCACCGCTGGTAGCGGTGGTTTTT
TTGTTTGCAAGCAGCAGATTACGCGCAGAAAAAAAGGATCTCAAGAAGATCCTTTGATCTTTTCTACGGG
GTCTGACGCTCAGTGGAACGAAAACTCACGTTAAGGGATTTTGGTCATGAGATTATCAAAAAGGATCTTC
ACCTAGATCCTTTTAAATTAAAAATGAAGTTTTAAATCAATCTAAAGTATATATGAGTAAACTTGGTCTG
ACAGTTACCAATGCTTAATCAGTGAGGCACCTATCTCAGCGATCTGTCTATTTCGTTCATCCATAGTTGC
CTGACTCCCCGTCGTGTAGATAACTACGATACGGGAGGGCTTACCATCTGGCCCCAGTGCTGCAATGATA
CCGCGAGACCCACGCTCACCGGCTCCAGATTTATCAGCAATAAACCAGCCAGCCGGAAGGGCCGAGCGCA
GAAGTGGTCCTGCAACTTTATCCGCCTCCATCCAGTCTATTAATTGTTGCCGGGAAGCTAGAGTAAGTAG
TTCGCCAGTTAATAGTTTGCGCAACGTTGTTGCCATTGCTACAGGCATCGTGGTGTCACGCTCGTCGTTT
GGTATGGCTTCATTCAGCTCCGGTTCCCAACGATCAAGGCGAGTTACATGATCCCCCATGTTGTGCAAAA
AAGCGGTTAGCTCCTTCGGTCCTCCGATCGTTGTCAGAAGTAAGTTGGCCGCAGTGTTATCACTCATGGT
TATGGCAGCACTGCATAATTCTCTTACTGTCATGCCATCCGTAAGATGCTTTTCTGTGACTGGTGAGTAC
TCAACCAAGTCATTCTGAGAATAGTGTATGCGGCGACCGAGTTGCTCTTGCCCGGCGTCAACACGGGATA
ATACCGCGCCACATAGCAGAACTTTAAAAGTGCTCATCATTGGAAAACGTTCTTCGGGGCGAAAACTCTC
AAGGATCTTACCGCTGTTGAGATCCAGTTCGATGTAACCCACTCGTGCACCCAACTGATCTTCAGCATCT
TTTACTTTCACCAGCGTTTCTGGGTGAGCAAAAACAGGAAGGCAAAATGCCGCAAAAAAGGGAATAAGGG
CGACACGGAAATGTTGAATACTCATACTCTTCCTTTTTCAATATTATTGAAGCATTTATCAGGGTTATTG
TCTCATGAGCGGATACATATTTGAATGTATTTAGAAAAATAAACAAATAGGGGTTCCGCGCACATTTCCC
CGAAAAGTGCCACCTGACGTCTAAGAAACCATTATTATCATGACATTAACCTATAAAAATAGGCGTATCA
CGAGGCCCTTTCGTCTTCAAGAATTC
